>Addgene plasmid #69616 | pAAV-CA | depositor full sequence | sequence record 125178 | Full Sequence
CCTGCAGGCAGCTGCGCGCTCGCTCGCTCACTGAGGCCGCCCGGGCAAAGCCCGGGCGTCGGGCGACCTT
TGGTCGCCCGGCCTCAGTGAGCGAGCGAGCGCGCAGAGAGGGAGTGGCCAACTCCATCACTAGGGGTTCC
TGCGGCCGCACGCGTAAGCTGGGCTGCAGGAATCTAGTTATTAATAGTAATCAATTACGGGGTCATTAGT
TCATAGCCCATATATGGAGTTCCGCGTTACATAACTTACGGTAAATGGCCCGCCTGGCTGACCGCCCAAC
GACCCCCGCCCATTGACGTCAATAATGACGTATGTTCCCATAGTAACGCCAATAGGGACTTTCCATTGAC
GTCAATGGGTGGACTATTTACGGTAAACTGCCCACTTGGCAGTACATCAAGTGTATCATATGCCAAGTAC
GCCCCCTATTGACGTCAATGACGGTAAATGGCCCGCCTGGCATTATGCCCAGTACATGACCTTATGGGAC
TTTCCTACTTGGCAGTACATCTACGTATTAGTCATCGCTATTACCATGGGTCGAGGTGAGCCCCACGTTC
TGCTTCACTCTCCCCATCTCCCCCCCCTCCCCACCCCCAATTTTGTATTTATTTATTTTTTAATTATTTT
GTGCAGCGATGGGGGCGGGGGGGGGGGGGGCGCGCGCCAGGCGGGGCGGGGCGGGGCGAGGGGCGGGGCG
GGGCGAGGCGGAGAGGTGCGGCGGCAGCCAATCAGAGCGGCGCGCTCCGAAAGTTTCCTTTTATGGCGAG
GCGGCGGCGGCGGCGGCCCTATAAAAAGCGAAGCGCGCGGCGGGCGGGAGTCGCTGCGTTGCCTTCGCCC
CGTGCCCCGCTCCGCGCCGCCTCGCGCCGCCCGCCCCGGCTCTGACTGACCGCGTTACTCCCACAGGTGA
GCGGGCGGGACGGCCCTTCTCCTCCGGGCTGTAATTAGCGCTTGGTTTAATGACGGCTCGTTTCTTTTCT
GTGGCTGCGTGAAAGCCTTAAAGGGCTCCGGGAGGGCCCTTTGTGCGGGGGGGAGCGGCTCGGGGGGTGC
GTGCGTGTGTGTGTGCGTGGGGAGCGCCGCGTGCGGCCCGCGCTGCCCGGCGGCTGTGAGCGCTGCGGGC
GCGGCGCGGGGCTTTGTGCGCTCCGCGTGTGCGCGAGGGGAGCGCGGCCGGGGGCGGTGCCCCGCGGTGC
GGGGGGGCTGCGAGGGGAACAAAGGCTGCGTGCGGGGTGTGTGCGTGGGGGGGTGAGCAGGGGGTGTGGG
CGCGGCGGTCGGGCTGTAACCCCCCCCTGCACCCCCCTCCCCGAGTTGCTGAGCACGGCCCGGCTTCGGG
TGCGGGGCTCCGTACGGGGCGTGGCGCGGGGCTCGCCGTGCCGGGCGGGGGGTGGCGGCAGGTGGGGGTG
CCGGGCGGGGCGGGGCCGCCTCGGGCCGGGGAGGGCTCGGGGGAGGGGCGCGGCGGCCCCGGAGCGCCGG
CGGCTGTCGAGGCGCGGCGAGCCGCAGCCATTGCCTTTTATGGTAATCGTGCGAGAGGGCGCAGGGACTT
CCTTTGTCCCAAATCTGTGCGGAGCCGAAATCTGGGAGGCGCCGCCGCACCCCCTCTAGCGGGCGCGGGG
CGAAGCGGTGCGGCGCCGGCAGGAAGGAAATGGGCGGGGAGGGCCTTCGTGCGTCGCCGCGCCGCCGTCC
CCTTCTCCCTCTCCAGCCTCGGGGCTGTCCGCGGGGGGACGGCTGCCTTCGGGGGGGACGGGGCAGGGCG
GGGTTCGGCTTCTGGCGTGTGACCGGCGGCTCTAGAGCCTCTGCTAACCATGTTCATGCCTTCTTCTTTT
TCCTACAGCTCCTGGGCAACGTGCTGGTTATTGTGCTGTCTCATCATTTTGGCAAAGAATTGATTTGATA
CGTACGGTTGAATTCATTACCTCGTATAGGATACTTTATACGAAGTTATGCAGAATGGTAGCTGGATTGT
AAGTACTATTAGCAATATGAAACCTCTTAATAACCTCGTATAGCATACATTATACGAAGTAATAGATCTA
AGCTTGATATCGTCGACATAACTTCGTATAAAGTATCCTATACGAGGTAATTTGCCTTAACCCAGAAATT
ATCAGTACTATTCTTTAGAATGGTGCAAAGAATTACTTCGTATAATGTATGCTATACGAGGTTATCGCAT
GCTAGAGCTTATCGATAATCAACCTCTGGATTACAAAATTTGTGAAAGATTGACTGGTATTCTTAACTAT
GTTGCTCCTTTTACGCTATGTGGATACGCTGCTTTAATGCCTTTGTATCATGCTATTGCTTCCCGTATGG
CTTTCATTTTCTCCTCCTTGTATAAATCCTGGTTGCTGTCTCTTTATGAGGAGTTGTGGCCCGTTGTCAG
GCAACGTGGCGTGGTGTGCACTGTGTTTGCTGACGCAACCCCCACTGGTTGGGGCATTGCCACCACCTGT
CAGCTCCTTTCCGGGACTTTCGCTTTCCCCCTCCCTATTGCCACGGCGGAACTCATCGCCGCCTGCCTTG
CCCGCTGCTGGACAGGGGCTCGGCTGTTGGGCACTGACAATTCCGTGGTGTTGTCGGGGAAATCATCGTC
CTTTCCTTGGCTGCTCGCCTATGTTGCCACCTGGATTCTGCGCGGGACGTCCTTCTGCTACGTCCCTTCG
GCCCTCAATCCAGCGGACCTTCCTTCCCGCGGCCTGCTGCCGGCTCTGCGGCCTCTTCCGCGTCTTCGCC
TTCGCCCTCAGACGAGTCGGATCTCCCTTTGGGCCGCCTCCCCGCATCGATACCGAGCGCTGCTCGAGAG
ATCTACGGGTGGCATCCCTGTGACCCCTCCCCAGTGCCTCTCCTGGCCCTGGAAGTTGCCACTCCAGTGC
CCACCAGCCTTGTCCTAATAAAATTAAGTTGCATCATTTTGTCTGACTAGGTGTCCTTCTATAATATTAT
GGGGTGGAGGGGGGTGGTATGGAGCAAGGGGCAAGTTGGGAAGACAACCTGTAGGGCCTGCGGGGTCTAT
TGGGAACCAAGCTGGAGTGCAGTGGCACAATCTTGGCTCACTGCAATCTCCGCCTCCTGGGTTCAAGCGA
TTCTCCTGCCTCAGCCTCCCGAGTTGTTGGGATTCCAGGCATGCATGACCAGGCTCAGCTAATTTTTGTT
TTTTTGGTAGAGACGGGGTTTCACCATATTGGCCAGGCTGGTCTCCAACTCCTAATCTCAGGTGATCTAC
CCACCTTGGCCTCCCAAATTGCTGGGATTACAGGCGTGAACCACTGCTCCCTTCCCTGTCCTTCTGATTT
TGTAGGTAACCACGTGCGGACCGAGCGGCCGCAGGAACCCCTAGTGATGGAGTTGGCCACTCCCTCTCTG
CGCGCTCGCTCGCTCACTGAGGCCGGGCGACCAAAGGTCGCCCGACGCCCGGGCTTTGCCCGGGCGGCCT
CAGTGAGCGAGCGAGCGCGCAGCTGCCTGCAGGGGCGCCTGATGCGGTATTTTCTCCTTACGCATCTGTG
CGGTATTTCACACCGCATA
[142 nt withheld, positions 3520-3661]
C
[141 nt withheld, positions 3663-3803]
CCTTTGACGTTGGAGTCCACGTTCTTT
[37 nt withheld, positions 3831-3867]
ACCCTATCTCGGGCTATTCTTTTGATTTATAAGGGATTTTGCCGATTTCGGCCTATTGGTTAAAAAATGA
GCTGATTTAACAAAAATTTAACGCGAATTTTAACAAAATATTAACGTTTACAATTTTATGGTGCACTCTC
AGTACAATCTGCTCTGATGCCGCATAGTTAAGCCAGCCCCGACACCCGCCAACACCCGCTGACGCGCCCT
GACGGGCTTGTCTGCTCCCGGCATCCGCTTACAGACAAGCTGTGACCGTCTCCGGGAGCTGCATGTGTCA
GAGGTTTTCACCGTCATCACCGAAACGCGCGAGACGAAAGGGCCTCGTGATACGCCTATTTTTATAGGTT
AATGTCATGATAATAATGGTTTCTTAGACGTCAGGTGGCACTTTTCGGGGAAATGTGCGCGGAACCCCTA
TTTGTTTATTTTTCTAAATACATTCAAATATGTATCCGCTCATGAGACAATAACCCTGATAAATGCTTCA
ATAATATTGAAAAAGGAAGAGTATGAGTATTCAACATTTCCGTGTCGCCCTTATTCCCTTTTTTGCGGCA
TTTTGCCTTCCTGTTTTTGCTCACCCAGAAACGCTGGTGAAAGTAAAAGATGCTGAAGATCAGTTGGGTG
CACGAGTGGGTTACATCGAACTGGATCTCAACAGCGGTAAGATCCTTGAGAGTTTTCGCCCCGAAGAACG
TTTTCCAATGATGAGCACTTTTAAAGTTCTGCTATGTGGCGCGGTATTATCCCGTATTGACGCCGGGCAA
GAGCAACTCGGTCGCCGCATACACTATTCTCAGAATGACTTGGTTGAGTACTCACCAGTCACAGAAAAGC
ATCTTACGGATGGCATGACAGTAAGAGAATTATGCAGTGCTGCCATAACCATGAGTGATAACACTGCGGC
CAACTTACTTCTGACAACGATCGGAGGACCGAAGGAGCTAACCGCTTTTTTGCACAACATGGGGGATCAT
GTAACTCGCCTTGATCGTTGGGAACCGGAGCTGAATGAAGCCATACCAAACGACGAGCGTGACACCACGA
TGCCTGTAGCAATGGCAACAACGTTGCGCAAACTATTAACTGGCGAACTACTTACTCTAGCTTCCCGGCA
ACAATTAATAGACTGGATGGAGGCGGATAAAGTTGCAGGACCACTTCTGCGCTCGGCCCTTCCGGCTGGC
TGGTTTATTGCTGATAAATCTGGAGCCGGTGAGCGTGGGTCTCGCGGTATCATTGCAGCACTGGGGCCAG
ATGGTAAGCCCTCCCGTATCGTAGTTATCTACACGACGGGGAGTCAGGCAACTATGGATGAACGAAATAG
ACAGATCGCTGAGATAGGTGCCTCACTGATTAAGCATTGGTAACTGTCAGACCAAGTTTACTCATATATA
CTTTAGATTGATTTAAAACTTCATTTTTAATTTAAAAGGATCTAGGTGAAGATCCTTTTTGATAATCTCA
TGACCAAAATCCCTTAACGTGAGTTTTCGTTCCACTGAGCGTCAGACCCCGTAGAAAAGATCAAAGGATC
TTCTTGAGATCCTTTTTTTCTGCGCGTAATCTGCTGCTTGCAAACAAAAAAACCACCGCTACCAGCGGTG
GTTTGTTTGCCGGATCAAGAGCTACCAACTCTTTTTCCGAAGGTAACTGGCTTCAGCAGAGCGCAGATAC
CAAATACTGTCCTTCTAGTGTAGCCGTAGTTAGGCCACCACTTCAAGAACTCTGTAGCACCGCCTACATA
CCTCGCTCTGCTAATCCTGTTACCAGTGGCTGCTGCCAGTGGCGATAAGTCGTGTCTTACCGGGTTGGAC
TCAAGACGATAGTTACCGGATAAGGCGCAGCGGTCGGGCTGAACGGGGGGTTCGTGCACACAGCCCAGCT
TGGAGCGAACGACCTACACCGAACTGAGATACCTACAGCGTGAGCTATGAGAAAGCGCCACGCTTCCCGA
AGGGAGAAAGGCGGACAGGTATCCGGTAAGCGGCAGGGTCGGAACAGGAGAGCGCACGAGGGAGCTTCCA
GGGGGAAACGCCTGGTATCTTTATAGTCCTGTCGGGTTTCGCCACCTCTGACTTGAGCGTCGATTTTTGT
GATGCTCGTCAGGGGGGCGGAGCCTATGGAAAAACGCCAGCAACGCGGCCTTTTTACGGTTCCTGGCCTT
TTGCTGGCCTTTTGCTCACATGT
Features (pLannotate 1.2.2; 18 found; start..end, strand, type, name):
      1..141     -  repeat_region  AAV2 ITR: inverted terminal repeat of adeno-associated virus serotype 2 inverted
    174..538     +  enhancer       CMV enhancer: human cytomegalovirus immediate early enhancer
    541..816     +  promoter       chicken β-actin promoter: No description available
    817..1828    +  intron         chimeric intron: chimera between introns from chicken β-actin and rabbit β-globin
   1912..1939    +  protein_bind   lox2272 (fragment): Cre-mediated recombination occurs in the 8-bp core sequence (GGATACTT). lox2272 sites are compatible with each other, but incompatible with loxP or loxN sites (Lee and Saito, 1988). Cre recombinase
   1990..2020    +  protein_bind   loxP (fragment): Cre-mediated recombination occurs in the 8-bp core sequence (GCATACAT). Cre recombinase
   2048..2075    -  protein_bind   lox2272 (fragment): Cre-mediated recombination occurs in the 8-bp core sequence (GGATACTT). lox2272 sites are compatible with each other, but incompatible with loxP or loxN sites (Lee and Saito, 1988). Cre recombinase
   2135..2165    -  protein_bind   loxP (fragment): Cre-mediated recombination occurs in the 8-bp core sequence (GCATACAT). Cre recombinase
   2187..2775    +  misc_feature   WPRE: woodchuck hepatitis virus posttranscriptional regulatory element
   2807..3283    +  polyA_signal   hGH poly(A) signal: human growth hormone polyadenylation signal
   3323..3463    +  repeat_region  AAV2 ITR: inverted terminal repeat of adeno-associated virus serotype 2 inverted
   3468..3519    -  misc_feature   bom (fragment): basis of mobility region from pBR322
   3538..3918    +  rep_origin     M13 ori (sequence partly withheld): M13 bacteriophage origin of replication; arrow indicates direction of (+) strand synthesis
   3994..4043    -  misc_feature   bom (fragment): basis of mobility region from pBR322
   4145..4180    -  CDS            rop (fragment): Rop protein, which maintains plasmids at low copy number; rop
   4275..4379    +  promoter       AmpR promoter: bla
   4380..5240    +  CDS            AmpR: β-lactamase; bla; confers resistance to ampicillin, carbenicillin, and related antibiotics
   5411..5999    +  rep_origin     ori: high-copy-number ColE1/pMB1/pBR322/pUC origin of replication
