[The description below was written by a language model from this plasmid's Addgene catalogue record and pLannotate feature annotations shown in this document.]
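Description:
pAAV-CA is an empty adeno-associated virus transfer plasmid built on the Stratagene pAAV backbone, modified by the addition of a CA promoter so that a gene cloned into it is expressed strongly in mammalian cells after AAV delivery. It carries no insert; a gene of interest is added by restriction-enzyme cloning. In bacteria it is maintained at high copy from a ColE1/pUC-type origin and selected with ampicillin through the β-lactamase gene. An M13 phage origin is also annotated in the backbone, along with short remnants of the pBR322 bom and rop regions. The catalogue gives the backbone as 5,604 bp, whereas the depositor's full sequence is 6,060 nt. That gap may reflect the added promoter, though the record does not explain it.

The payload lies between two AAV2 inverted terminal repeats, which are the cis elements needed for replication and packaging of the cassette into AAV particles. The promoter consists of the CMV immediate-early enhancer, the chicken β-actin promoter and a chimeric chicken β-actin/rabbit β-globin intron, a combination that gives strong, broadly active transcription. Downstream are a forward lox2272 and loxP pair followed by a reverse-oriented lox2272 and loxP pair, with only a short gap between the pairs. This matches the double-floxed inverted (FLEX/DIO) arrangement, in which a coding sequence placed in reverse orientation between the pairs is flipped and locked into the sense orientation by Cre recombinase. It also fits the Cre/Lox vector type listed in the catalogue, which does not otherwise describe Cre dependence. A WPRE and the human growth hormone polyadenylation signal follow, enhancing transcript stability and ending the message. The associated publication concerns dopamine neurons projecting to the striatum, which suggests use in cell-type-specific expression in the brain.
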