Addgene plasmid #69616: pAAV-CA
Purpose: (Empty Backbone) To express gene strongly with AAV
Depositing lab: Naoshige Uchida. Depositing organization: Harvard University. Publication: Dopamine neurons projecting to the posterior striatum form an anatomically distinct subclass. Menegas W, Bergan JF, Ogawa SK, Isogai Y, Umadevi Venkataraju K, Osten P, Uchida N, Watabe-Uchida M. Elife. 2015 Aug 31;4. doi: 10.7554/eLife.10032. PubMed 26322384.
Backbone
  Vector backbone: pAAV
  Backbone manufacturer: Stratagene
  Backbone size (bp): 5604
  Modifications to backbone: CA promoter was added
  Vector type: Mammalian Expression, AAV, Cre/Lox
Growth in bacteria
  Bacterial resistance: Ampicillin, 100 μg/mL
  Growth temperature: 37°C
  Growth strain: Stbl3
  Copy number: High Copy
Gene/Insert
  Cloning method: Restriction Enzyme
  Sequencing primers: 5′ XpAAVE-F (GCTAACCATGTTCATGCCTTC)
Terms and licenses: Academic/Nonprofit Terms; Industry Terms: Not Available to Industry
How to cite: pAAV-CA was a gift from Naoshige Uchida (Addgene plasmid # 69616 ; http://n2t.net/addgene:69616 ; RRID:Addgene_69616)
