>Addgene plasmid #69616 | pAAV-CA | addgene partial sequence | sequence record 125026 | pRRL-Fwd 5'-gctaaccatgttcatgccttc-3'
CTGGTTATTGTGCTGTCTCATCATTTTGGCAAAGAATTGATTTGATACGTACGGTTGAATTCATTACCTC
GTATAGGATACTTTATACGAAGTTATGCAGAATGGTAGCTGGATTGTAAGTACTATTAGCAATATGAAAC
CTCTTAATAACCTCGTATAGCATACATTATACGAAGTAATAGATCTAAGCTTGATATCGTCGACATAACT
TCGTATAAAGTATCCTATACGAGGTAATTTGCCTTAACCCAGAAATTATCAGTACTATTCTTTAGAATGG
TGCAAAGAATTACTTCGTATAATGTATGCTATACGAGGTTATCGCATGCTAGAGCTTATCGATAATCAAC
CTCTGGATTACAAAATTTGTGAAAGATTGACTGGTATTCTTAACTATGTTGCTCCTTTTACGCTATGTGG
ATACGCTGCTTTAATGCCTTTGTATCATGCTATTGCTTCCCGTATGGCTTTCATTTTCTCCTCCTTGTAT
AAATCCTGGTTGCTGTCTCTTTATGAGGAGTTGTGGCCCGTTGTCAGGCAACGTGGCGTGGTGTGCACTG
TGTTTGCTGACGCAACCCCCACTGGTTGGGGCATTGCCACCACCTGTCAGCTCCTTTCCGGGACTTTCGC
TTTCCCCCTCCCTATTGCCACGGCGGAACTCATCGCCGCCTGCCTTGCCCGCTGCTGGACAGGGGCTCGG
CTGTTGGGCACTGACAATTCCGTGGTGTTGTCGGGGAAATCATCGTCCTTTCCTTGGCTGCTCGCCTATG
TTGCCACCTGGATTCTGCGCGGGACGTCCTTCTGCTACGTCCCTTCGGCCCTCAATCCAGCGGACCTTCC
TTCCCGCGGCCTGCTGCCGGCTCTGCGGCCTCTTCCGCGTCTTCGCCTTCGCCCTC
