>Addgene plasmid #69616 | pAAV-CA | addgene partial sequence | sequence record 125027 | WPRE-R 5'-CATAGCGTAAAAGGAGCAACA-3'
AATTTTGTAATCCAGAGGTTGATTATCGATAAGCTCTAGCATGCGATAACCTCGTATAGCATACATTATA
CGAAGTAATTCTTTGCACCATTCTAAAGAATAGTACTGATAATTTCTGGGTTAAGGCAAATTACCTCGTA
TAGGATACTTTATACGAAGTTATGTCGACGATATCAAGCTTAGATCTATTACTTCGTATAATGTATGCTA
TACGAGGTTATTAAGAGGTTTCATATTGCTAATAGTACTTACAATCCAGCTACCATTCTGCATAACTTCG
TATAAAGTATCCTATACGAGGTAATGAATTCAACCGTACGTATCAAATCAATTCTTTGCCAAAATGATGA
GACAGCACAATAACCAGCACGTTGCCCAGGAGCTGTAGGAAAAAGAAGAAGGCATGAACATGGTTAGCAG
AGGCTCTAGAGCCGCCGGTCACACGCCAGAAGCCGAACCCCGCCCTGCCCCGTCCCCCCCGAAGGCAGCC
GTCCCCCCGCGGACAGCCCCGAGGCTGGAGAGGGAGAAGGGGACGGCGGCGCGGCGACGCACGAAGGCCC
TCCCCGCCCATTTCCTTCCTGCCGGCGCCGCACCGCTTCGCCCCGCGCCCGCTAGAGGGGGTGCGGCGGC
GCCTCCCAGATTTCGGCTCCGCACAGATTTGGGACAAAGGAAGTCCCTGCGCCCTCTCGCACGATTACCA
TAAAAGGCAATGGCTGCGGCTCGCCGCGCCTCGACAGCCGCCGGCGCTCCGGGGCCGCCGCGCCCCTCCC
CCGAGCCCTCCCCGG
